Addgene plasmid #58759: APC041-G05
Purpose: bacterial expression of PDB 4O45
Depositing lab: Cheryl Arrowsmith. Depositing organization: University of Toronto.
Backbone
  Vector backbone: pET28-MHL
  Backbone manufacturer: SGC
  Backbone size w/o insert (bp): 7325
  Vector type: Bacterial Expression
Growth in bacteria
  Bacterial resistance: Kanamycin, 50 μg/mL
  Growth temperature: 37°C
  Growth strain: DH5alpha
  Copy number: High Copy
Gene/Insert
  Gene/Insert name: PDB:4O45 (alt names: WDR5:APC041-G05:C36415; gi|61744459; WDR5)
  Species: H. sapiens (human)
  Mutation: Bacterial expression for structure determination; may not be full ORF, see comments
  Entrez Gene: WDR5 (a.k.a. BIG-3, BIG3, CFAP89, SWD3)
  Promoter: T7
  Tag / fusion protein: His (N terminal on insert)
  Cloning method: Unknown
  Sequencing primers: 5′ T7; 3′ T7term
Terms and licenses: Academic/Nonprofit Terms; Industry Terms: Not Available to Industry
How to cite: APC041-G05 was a gift from Cheryl Arrowsmith (Addgene plasmid # 58759 ; http://n2t.net/addgene:58759 ; RRID:Addgene_58759)
