[The description below was written by a language model from this plasmid's Addgene catalogue record.]
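Description:
APC041-G05 is a bacterial expression plasmid built on the pET28-MHL backbone, a pET28-derived vector from a structural genomics consortium. It carries kanamycin resistance for selection and is recorded as a high-copy plasmid maintained in a standard E. coli cloning strain. No feature table accompanies the record, so the origin of replication and other backbone elements are not itemised. As with pET-type vectors generally, protein production would require a host that supplies T7 RNA polymerase rather than the cloning strain used for propagation.

The insert encodes human WDR5, a WD40-repeat protein, placed under a T7 promoter and fused to an N-terminal His tag that allows purification by immobilised metal affinity chromatography. The listed sequencing primers, T7 and T7 terminator, indicate that the coding region lies between those two elements. The construct was designed to produce the protein used for a deposited crystal structure (PDB entry 4O45). The record notes that, because it was made for structure determination, the insert may not be the full open reading frame. The exact residue boundaries are not given in the fields provided, nor is the cloning method or whether a protease cleavage site follows the tag. The plasmid is suited to recombinant expression and purification of WDR5 for crystallography and related structural, biophysical or ligand-binding work.
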