>Addgene plasmid #58759 | APC041-G05 | depositor partial sequence | sequence record 90909 | insert
ACTCAGAGCAAGCCTACACCTGTGAAGCCAAACTATGCTCTAAAGTTCACCCTTGCTGGCCACACCAAAG
CAGTGTCCTCCGTGAAATTCAGCCCGAATGGAGAGTGGCTGGCAAGTTCATCTGCTGATAAACTTATTAA
AATTTGGGGCGCGTATGATGGGAAATTTGAGAAAACCATATCTGGTCACAAGCTGGGAATATCCGATGTA
GCCTGGTCGTCAGATTCTAACCTTCTTGTTTCTGCCTCAGATGACAAAACCTTGAAGATATGGGACGTGA
GCTCGGGCAAGTGTCTGAAAACCCTGAAGGGACACAGTAATTATGTCTTTTGCTGCAACTTCAATCCCCA
GTCCAACCTTATTGTCTCAGGATCCTTTGACGAAAGCGTGAGGATATGGGATGTGAAAACAGGGAAGTGC
CTCAAGACTTTGCCAGCTCACTCGGATCCAGTCTCGGCCGTTCATTTTAATCGTGATGGATCCTTGATAG
TTTCAAGTAGCTATGATGGTCTCTGTCGCATCTGGGACACCGCCTCGGGCCAGTGCCTGAAGACGCTCAT
CGATGACGACAACCCCCCCGTGTCTTTTGTGAAGTTCTCCCCGAACGGCAAATACATCCTGGCCGCCACG
CTGGACAACACTCTGAAGCTCTGGGACTACAGCAAGGGGAAGTGCCTGAAGACGTACACTGGCCACAAGA
ATGAGAAATACTGCATATTTGCCAATTTCTCTGTTACTGGTGGGAAGTGGATTGTGTCTGGCTCAGAGGA
TAACCTTGTTTACATCTGGAACCTTCAGACGAAAGAGATTGTACAGAAACTACAAGGCCACACAGATGTC
GTGATCTCAACAGCTTGTCACCCAACAGAAAACATCATCGCCTCTGCTGCGCTAGAAAATGACAAAACAA
TTAAACTGTGGAAGAGTGACTGC
