>Addgene plasmid #58759 | APC041-G05 | addgene partial sequence | sequence record 93143 | T7 5'-TAATACGACTCACTATAGGG-3'
TTCCCTCTAGAAATAATTTTGTTTAACTTTAAGAAGGAGATATACCATGCATCATCATCATCATCACAGC
AGCGGCAGAGAAAACTTGTATTTCCAGGGCACTCAGAGCAAGCCTACACCTGTGAAGCCAAACTATGCTC
TAAAGTTCACCCTTGCTGGCCACACCAAAGCAGTGTCCTCCGTGAAATTCAGCCCGAATGGAGAGTGGCT
GGCAAGTTCATCTGCTGATAAACTTATTAAAATTTGGGGCGCGTATGATGGGAAATTTGAGAAAACCATA
TCTGGTCACAAGCTGGGAATATCCGATGTAGCCTGGTCGTCAGATTCTAACCTTCTTGTTTCTGCCTCAG
ATGACAAAACCTTGAAGATATGGGACGTGAGCTCGGGCAAGTGTCTGAAAACCCTGAAGGGACACAGTAA
TTATGTCTTTTGCTGCAACTTCAATCCCCAGTCCAACCTTATTGTCTCAGGATCCTTTGACGAAAGCGTG
AGGATATGGGATGTGAAAACAGGGAAGTGCCTCAAGACTTTGCCAGCTCACTCGGATCCAGTCTCGGCCG
TTCATTTTAATCGTGATGGATCCTTGATAGTTTCAAGTAGCTATGATGGTCTCTGTCGCATCTGGGACAC
CGCCTCGGGCCAGTGCCTGAAGACGCTCATCGATGACGACAACCCCCCCGTGTCTTTTGTGAAGTTCTCC
CCGAACGGCAAATACATCCTGGCCGCCACGCTGGACAACACTCTGAAGCTCTGGGACTACAGCAAGGGGA
AGTGCCTGAAGACGTACACTGGCCACAAGAATGAGAAATACTGCATATTTGCCAATTTCTCTGTTACTGG
TGGGAAGTGGATTGTGTCTGGCTCAGAGGATAACCTTGTTTACATCTGGAACCTTCAGACGAAAGAGATT
GTACAGAAACTACAAGGCCACACAGATGTCGTGATCTCAACAGCTTGTCACCCAACAGAAAACATCATCG
CCT
