>Addgene plasmid #58759 | APC041-G05 | addgene partial sequence | sequence record 93145 | T7term 5'-GCTAGTTATTGCTCAGCGG-3'
CTTTCGGGCTTTGTTAGCAGCCGGATCTCAGTGGTGGTGGTGGTGGTGCTCGAGTGCGGCCGCAAGCTTC
GTCATCAGCAGTCACTCTTCCACAGTTTAATTGTTTTGTCATTTTCTAGCGCAGCAGAGGCGATGATGTT
TTCTGTTGGGTGACAAGCTGTTGAGATCACGACATCTGTGTGGCCTTGTAGTTTCTGTACAATCTCTTTC
GTCTGAAGGTTCCAGATGTAAACAAGGTTATCCTCTGAGCCAGACACAATCCACTTCCCACCAGTAACAG
AGAAATTGGCAAATATGCAGTATTTCTCATTCTTGTGGCCAGTGTACGTCTTCAGGCACTTCCCCTTGCT
GTAGTCCCAGAGCTTCAGAGTGTTGTCCAGCGTGGCGGCCAGGATGTATTTGCCGTTCGGGGAGAACTTC
ACAAAAGACACGGGGGGGTTGTCGTCATCGATGAGCGTCTTCAGGCACTGGCCCGAGGCGGTGTCCCAGA
TGCGACAGAGACCATCATAGCTACTTGAAACTATCAAGGATCCATCACGATTAAAATGAACGGCCGAGAC
TGGATCCGAGTGAGCTGGCAAAGTCTTGAGGCACTTCCCTGTTTTCACATCCCATATCCTCACGCTTTCG
TCAAAGGATCCTGAGACAATAAGGTTGGACTGGGGATTGAAGTTGCAGCAAAAGACATAATTACTGTGTC
CCTTCAGGGTTTTCAGACACTTGCCCGAGCTCACGTCCCATATCTTCAAGGTTTTGTCATCTGAGGCAGA
AACAAGAAGGTTAGAATCTGACGACCAGGCTACATCGGATATTCCCAGCTTGTGACCAGATATGG
